Addgene plasmid #147285: pLNHA-C1-HsSmaug2_Q
Purpose: Mammalian Expression of HsSmaug2
Depositing lab: Elisa Izaurralde. Depositing organization: Max Planck Institute for Developmental Biology.
Backbone
  Vector backbone: Unknown
  Vector type: Mammalian Expression
Growth in bacteria
  Bacterial resistance: Kanamycin, 50 μg/mL
  Growth temperature: 37°C
  Growth strain: DH5alpha
  Copy number: High Copy
Gene/Insert
  Gene/Insert name: HsSmaug2
  Species: H. sapiens (human)
  Mutation: one silent mutation compared to the seqeuence given by NCBI: NM_018028.2
  Entrez Gene: SAMD4B (a.k.a. SMGB, hSmaug2)
  Cloning method: Unknown
Terms and licenses: Academic/Nonprofit Terms; Industry Terms: Not Available to Industry
Depositor comments: Plasmids from this collection were made available to the research community and donated after the lab closed. Please note that the sequence provided by the depositing laboratory may be theoretical/predicted or based on Sanger sequencing results. There may be discrepancies between sequencing results obtained by Addgene and the depositor sequence. If an Addgene verified sequence is not available, please contact before placing your order to request that our lab fully sequence the plasmid.
How to cite: pLNHA-C1-HsSmaug2_Q was a gift from Elisa Izaurralde (Addgene plasmid # 147285 ; http://n2t.net/addgene:147285 ; RRID:Addgene_147285)
