[The description below was written by a language model from this plasmid's Addgene catalogue record and pLannotate feature annotations shown in this document.]
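Description:
pLNHA-C1-HsSmaug2_Q is a 6,232 nt mammalian expression plasmid encoding human Smaug2 (SAMD4B). The catalogue lists the backbone as unknown. It is maintained in E. coli at high copy through a ColE1/pUC-type origin and selected with kanamycin. The resistance gene is the Tn5 aminoglycoside phosphotransferase (NeoR/KanR), preceded by a bacterial AmpR (bla) promoter and an SV40 enhancer/early promoter and followed by the HSV TK polyadenylation signal. This arrangement allows the same marker to give kanamycin resistance in bacteria and G418 resistance in mammalian cells. An f1 origin is also present.

The expression cassette is driven by the CMV immediate-early enhancer and promoter, with a T7 promoter just downstream. The reading frame begins with a short fragment of the bacteriophage lambda N protein, followed by an HA epitope sequence (annotated as a partial match to 3xHA) and a remnant of the multiple cloning site. The SAMD4B coding sequence comes next, and the SV40 poly(A) signal terminates the transcript. The "LNHA" in the plasmid name is consistent with this N-terminal lambda N–HA tag. Lambda N peptides bind boxB RNA hairpins, so fusions of this type are commonly used to tether a protein to a boxB-containing reporter mRNA and test its effect on translation or mRNA stability, with the HA tag used for detection. The record itself states only mammalian expression as the purpose.

According to the depositor, the insert carries one silent mutation relative to the NCBI reference transcript. Several short annotated fragments (ble, bGH poly(A), HIV-1 LTR, SV40 large T antigen) are probably partial sequence matches rather than functional elements.
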