Features (pLannotate 1.2.2; 18 found; start..end, strand, type, name):
    379..1173    +  CDS            NeoR/KanR: aminoglycoside phosphotransferase from Tn5; aph(3')-II (or nptII); confers resistance to neomycin, kanamycin, and G418 (Geneticin®)
   1194..1346    +  CDS            ble (fragment): BLE_KLEPN - Experimental evidence at protein level: Swiss-Prot protein existence level 1. Binding protein with a strong affinity to the bleomycin family of antibiotics. Binds to CL990; an antimitotic-antibiotic compound. From Klebsiella pneumoniae.
   1405..1452    +  polyA_signal   HSV TK poly(A) signal: herpes simplex virus thymidine kinase polyadenylation signal (Cole and Stacy, 1985)
   1543..1559    -  polyA_signal   bGH poly(A) signal (fragment): bovine growth hormone polyadenylation signal
   1781..2369    +  rep_origin     ori: high-copy-number ColE1/pMB1/pBR322/pUC origin of replication
   2544..2847    +  enhancer       CMV enhancer: human cytomegalovirus immediate early enhancer
   2848..3051    +  promoter       CMV promoter: human cytomegalovirus (CMV) immediate early promoter
   3047..3080    +  LTR            5' LTR (truncated) (fragment): truncated 5' long terminal repeat (LTR) from HIV-1
   3096..3114    +  promoter       T7 promoter: promoter for bacteriophage T7 RNA polymerase
   3148..3213    +  CDS            N (fragment): REGN_LAMBD - Experimental evidence at protein level: Swiss-Prot protein existence level 1. Plays a role as a transcriptional antitermination factor that allows the virus to initiate its lytic phase. Activates expression of the delayed viral early genes by modifying host RNA polymerase (RNAP) into a form that is resistant to termination signals. This antitermination function requires the host NusA protein which serves to stabilize the interaction between antitermination protein N and host RNA polymerase. From Escherichia phage lambda (Bacteriophage lambda).
   3238..3264    +  CDS            3xHA (fragment): three tandem HA epitope tags
   3270..3287    +  misc_feature   MCS (fragment): multiple cloning site
   3289..5370    +  CDS            SAMD4B: SMAG2_HUMAN - Also known as SMAUG2. Experimental evidence at protein level: Swiss-Prot protein existence level 1. Has transcriptional repressor activity. Overexpression inhibits the transcriptional activities of AP-1, p53/TP53 and CDKN1A. From Homo sapiens (Human).
   5396..5480    +  CDS            large T antigen (fragment): large T antigen from SV40 (simian virus 40)
   5503..5624    +  polyA_signal   SV40 poly(A) signal: SV40 polyadenylation signal
   5658..6086    -  rep_origin     f1 ori (sequence partly withheld): f1 bacteriophage origin of replication; arrow indicates direction of (+) strand synthesis
   6113..6217    +  promoter       AmpR promoter: bla
   6219..344     +  promoter       SV40 promoter (across the origin): SV40 enhancer and early promoter
>Addgene plasmid #147285 | pLNHA-C1-HsSmaug2_Q | addgene full sequence | sequence record 421013 | Addgene NGS Result
ACCAGCTGTGGAATGTGTGTCAGTTAGGGTGTGGAAAGTCCCCAGGCTCCCCAGCAGGCAGAAGTATGCA
AAGCATGCATCTCAATTAGTCAGCAACCAGGTGTGGAAAGTCCCCAGGCTCCCCAGCAGGCAGAAGTATG
CAAAGCATGCATCTCAATTAGTCAGCAACCATAGTCCCGCCCCTAACTCCGCCCATCCCGCCCCTAACTC
CGCCCAGTTCCGCCCATTCTCCGCCCCATGGCTGACTAATTTTTTTTATTTATGCAGAGGCCGAGGCCGC
CTCGGCCTCTGAGCTATTCCAGAAGTAGTGAGGAGGCTTTTTTGGAGGCCTAGGCTTTTGCAAAGATCGA
TCAAGAGACAGGATGAGGATCGTTTCGCATGATTGAACAAGATGGATTGCACGCAGGTTCTCCGGCCGCT
TGGGTGGAGAGGCTATTCGGCTATGACTGGGCACAACAGACAATCGGCTGCTCTGATGCCGCCGTGTTCC
GGCTGTCAGCGCAGGGGCGCCCGGTTCTTTTTGTCAAGACCGACCTGTCCGGTGCCCTGAATGAACTGCA
AGACGAGGCAGCGCGGCTATCGTGGCTGGCCACGACGGGCGTTCCTTGCGCAGCTGTGCTCGACGTTGTC
ACTGAAGCGGGAAGGGACTGGCTGCTATTGGGCGAAGTGCCGGGGCAGGATCTCCTGTCATCTCACCTTG
CTCCTGCCGAGAAAGTATCCATCATGGCTGATGCAATGCGGCGGCTGCATACGCTTGATCCGGCTACCTG
CCCATTCGACCACCAAGCGAAACATCGCATCGAGCGAGCACGTACTCGGATGGAAGCCGGTCTTGTCGAT
CAGGATGATCTGGACGAAGAGCATCAGGGGCTCGCGCCAGCCGAACTGTTCGCCAGGCTCAAGGCGAGCA
TGCCCGACGGCGAGGATCTCGTCGTGACCCATGGCGATGCCTGCTTGCCGAATATCATGGTGGAAAATGG
CCGCTTTTCTGGATTCATCGACTGTGGCCGGCTGGGTGTGGCGGACCGCTATCAGGACATAGCGTTGGCT
ACCCGTGATATTGCTGAAGAGCTTGGCGGCGAATGGGCTGACCGCTTCCTCGTGCTTTACGGTATCGCCG
CTCCCGATTCGCAGCGCATCGCCTTCTATCGCCTTCTTGACGAGTTCTTCTGAGCGGGACTCTGGGGTTC
GAAATGACCGACCAAGCGACGCCCAACCTGCCATCACGAGATTTCGATTCCACCGCCGCCTTCTATGAAA
GGTTGGGCTTCGGAATCGTTTTCCGGGACGCCGGCTGGATGATCCTCCAGCGCGGGGATCTCATGCTGGA
GTTCTTCGCCCACCCTAGGGGGAGGCTAACTGAAACACGGAAGGAGACAATACCGGAAGGAACCCGCGCT
ATGACGGCAATAAAAAGACAGAATAAAACGCACGGTGTTGGGTCGTTTGTTCATAAACGCGGGGTTCGGT
CCCAGGGCTGGCACTCTGTCGATACCCCACCGAGACCCCATTGGGGCCAATACGCCCGCGTTTCTTCCTT
TTCCCCACCCCACCCCCCAAGTTCGGGTGAAGGCCCAGGGCTCGCAGCCAACGTCGGGGCGGCAGGCCCT
GCCATAGCCTCAGGTTACTCATATATACTTTAGATTGATTTAAAACTTCATTTTTAATTTAAAAGGATCT
AGGTGAAGATCCTTTTTGATAATCTCATGACCAAAATCCCTTAACGTGAGTTTTCGTTCCACTGAGCGTC
AGACCCCGTAGAAAAGATCAAAGGATCTTCTTGAGATCCTTTTTTTCTGCGCGTAATCTGCTGCTTGCAA
ACAAAAAAACCACCGCTACCAGCGGTGGTTTGTTTGCCGGATCAAGAGCTACCAACTCTTTTTCCGAAGG
TAACTGGCTTCAGCAGAGCGCAGATACCAAATACTGTTCTTCTAGTGTAGCCGTAGTTAGGCCACCACTT
CAAGAACTCTGTAGCACCGCCTACATACCTCGCTCTGCTAATCCTGTTACCAGTGGCTGCTGCCAGTGGC
GATAAGTCGTGTCTTACCGGGTTGGACTCAAGACGATAGTTACCGGATAAGGCGCAGCGGTCGGGCTGAA
CGGGGGGTTCGTGCACACAGCCCAGCTTGGAGCGAACGACCTACACCGAACTGAGATACCTACAGCGTGA
GCTATGAGAAAGCGCCACGCTTCCCGAAGGGAGAAAGGCGGACAGGTATCCGGTAAGCGGCAGGGTCGGA
ACAGGAGAGCGCACGAGGGAGCTTCCAGGGGGAAACGCCTGGTATCTTTATAGTCCTGTCGGGTTTCGCC
ACCTCTGACTTGAGCGTCGATTTTTGTGATGCTCGTCAGGGGGGCGGAGCCTATGGAAAAACGCCAGCAA
CGCGGCCTTTTTACGGTTCCTGGCCTTTTGCTGGCCTTTTGCTCACATGTTCTTTCCTGCGTTATCCCCT
GATTCTGTGGATAACCGTATTACCGCCATGCATTAGTTATTAATAGTAATCAATTACGGGGTCATTAGTT
CATAGCCCATATATGGAGTTCCGCGTTACATAACTTACGGTAAATGGCCCGCCTGGCTGACCGCCCAACG
ACCCCCGCCCATTGACGTCAATAATGACGTATGTTCCCATAGTAACGCCAATAGGGACTTTCCATTGACG
TCAATGGGTGGAGTATTTACGGTAAACTGCCCACTTGGCAGTACATCAAGTGTATCATATGCCAAGTACG
CCCCCTATTGACGTCAATGACGGTAAATGGCCCGCCTGGCATTATGCCCAGTACATGACCTTATGGGACT
TTCCTACTTGGCAGTACATCTACGTATTAGTCATCGCTATTACCATGGTGATGCGGTTTTGGCAGTACAT
CAATGGGCGTGGATAGCGGTTTGACTCACGGGGATTTCCAAGTCTCCACCCCATTGACGTCAATGGGAGT
TTGTTTTGGCACCAAAATCAACGGGACTTTCCAAAATGTCGTAACAACTCCGCCCCATTGACGCAAATGG
GCGGTAGGCGTGTACGGTGGGAGGTCTATATAAGCAGAGCTCTCTGGCTAACTAGAGAACCCACTGCTTA
CTGGCTTATCGAAATTAATACGACTCACTATAGGGAGACCCAAGCTCTAGCGCTACCGGTCGCCACCATG
GACGCACAAACACGACGACGTGAGCGTCGCGCTGAGAAACAAGCTCAATGGAAAGCTGCAAACGGTGGAT
CTCCTCCACATATGGCTTACCCATACGATGTTCCAGATTACGCTCCTCCATCTCGAGCTCAAGCTTCCAT
GATGTTCCGAGACCAGGTGGGCATCCTCGCTGGCTGGTTCAAAGGCTGGAATGAGTGTGAGCAGACAGTG
GCCCTCCTGTCACTTCTGAAACGGGTCACCCGTACCCAGGCCCGCTTCCTGCAGCTCTGCCTGGAGCACT
CACTGGCGGACTGCAATGACATCCACCTGCTGGAGTCGGAGGCCAACAGTGCTGCCATCGTCAGCCAGTG
GCAGCAGGAGTCCAAAGAGAAGGTGGTGTCCCTCCTGCTGTCCCACCTTCCCCTGCTTCAGCCAGGCAAC
ACAGAGGCCAAGTCGGAGTACATGAGGCTACTGCAGAAAGTGCTGGCCTACTCAATCGAGAGCAATGCTT
TCATCGAGGAGAGTCGCCAGCTGCTTTCCTATGCCCTCATCCACCCAGCCACCACACTGGAGGACCGCAA
CGCACTGGCCCTCTGGCTGAGCCACCTGGAAGAGCGGTTGGCTAGTGGCTTCCGCTCCCGGCCAGAGCCC
TCCTACCATTCACGTCAAGGCTCAGATGAGTGGGGGGGCCCTGCAGAGCTAGGCCCTGGGGAGGCAGGGC
CAGGCTGGCAGGACAAGCCACCCCGGGAAAATGGACACGTGCCCTTCCACCCATCCAGCTCAGTGCCGCC
AGCCATCAACAGTATTGGGAGCAATGCAAACACAGGTCTCCCCTGCCAAATCCACCCTAGCCCACTGAAG
CGCTCCATGTCACTCATCCCTACAAGCCCCCAGGTCCCTGGTGAGTGGCCGAGTCCAGAGGAGCTTGGGG
CCCGGGCTGCTTTTACCACGCCCGATCACGCACCTCTCTCGCCCCAGAGCAGCGTGGCCTCCTCTGGCAG
TGAGCAGACAGAGGAGCAGGGCTCCAGCCGGAACACCTTCCAGGAGGATGGCAGTGGCATGAAAGATGTG
CCCTCATGGCTCAAGAGCCTCCGTTTGCACAAGTATGCAGCCCTCTTCTCACAGATGAGCTACGAGGAGA
TGATGACACTGACTGAGCAGCACCTGGAGTCTCAGAACGTCACCAAAGGTGCCCGCCACAAGATAGCCCT
GAGCATCCAGAAGCTGCGTGAGAGACAGAGCGTCCTCAAGTCCCTAGAGAAGGATGTGCTGGAAGGCGGG
AACCTACGAAACGCTCTGCAGGAGCTGCAGCAGATCATCATCACTCCCATCAAGGCCTACAGTGTCCTCC
AGGCCACCGTGGCTGCCGCCACCACCACCCCTACTGCCAAGGATGGGGCCCCGGGGGAACCACCGCTGCC
AGGTGCTGAGCCTCCCCTAGCCCACCCCGGCACAGACAAAGGCACCGAGGCCAAGGACCCTCCAGCTGTG
GAGAACTACCCACCTCCACCAGCTCCAGCTCCCACTGATGGCAGTGAGCCTGCCCCGGCTCCCGTCGCCG
ACGGAGACATCCCCAGCCAGTTTACACGGGTGATGGGCAAAGTGTGCACCCAACTGCTGGTGTCCCGACC
AGACGAGGAGAACATCACCAGTTACCTCCAGCTCATCGAAAAGTGCCTGACTCATGAGGCTTTCACGGAG
ACGCAGAAGAAACGGCTGCTATCCTGGAAACAGCAAGTGCTGAAGCTCCTCCGGACATTCCCGCGCAAAG
CCGCACTAGAGATGCAGAACTACCGGCAGCAGAAAGGCTGGGCATTCGGCTCCAACTCGCTCCCCATAGC
TGGCTCTGTGGGGATGGGAGTGGCCCGGCGTACCCAGCGGCAGTTCCCAATGCCTCCCCGGGCCCTCCCA
CCCGGCCGGATGGGCCTCCTGAGCCCCTCGGGCATTGGGGGTGTCTCCCCTCGACATGCCCTCACCAGCC
CCAGCCTTGGAGGCCAGGGCCGACAGAACCTGTGGTTTGCCAACCCTGGAGGCAGCAACAGCATGCCCAG
TCAGAGCCGCAGCTCTGTGCAGCGCACCCACTCGCTCCCGGTCCACTCGTCACCCCAGGCCATTCTCATG
TTCCCTCCAGACTGCCCGGTCCCTGGGCCTGACCTGGAGATCAATCCCACTCTGGAGTCTCTGTGTCTGA
GCATGACAGAACACGCCTTGGGTGATGGGACAGACAAAACCTCCACCATCTGAGGATCCACCGGATCTAG
ATAACTGATCATAATCAGCCATACCACATTTGTAGAGGTTTTACTTGCTTTAAAAAACCTCCCACACCTC
CCCCTGAACCTGAAACATAAAATGAATGCAATTGTTGTTGTTAACTTGTTTATTGCAGCTTATAATGGTT
ACAAATAAAGCAATAGCATCACAAATTTCACAAATAAAGCATTTTTTTCACTGCATTCTAGTTGTGGTTT
GTCCAAACTCATCAATGTATCTTAACGCGTAAATTGTAAGCGTTAATATTTTGTTAAAATTCGCGTTAAA
TTTTTGTTAAATCAGCTCATTTTTTAACCAATAGGCCGAAATCGGCAAAATCCCTTATAAATCAAAAGAA
TAGACCGAGATAGGGT
[37 nt withheld, positions 5757-5793]
AAAGAACGTGGACTCCAACGTCAAAGG
[49 nt withheld, positions 5821-5869]
T
[91 nt withheld, positions 5871-5961]
G
[124 nt withheld, positions 5963-6086]
CAGGTGGCACTTTTCGGGGAAATGTGCGCGGAACCCCTATTTGTTTATTTTTCTAAATACATTCAAATAT
GTATCCGCTCATGAGACAATAACCCTGATAAATGCTTCAATAATATTGAAAAAGGAAGAGTCCTGAGGCG
GAAAGA
